Addgene plasmid #241775: pAAV-CAMKII-DrBphP-PCM
Purpose: To produce AAV9 encoding CAMKII-DrBphP-PCM
Depositing lab: Vladislav Verkhusha. Depositing organization: Albert Einstein College of Medicine. Publication: Deep-tissue high-sensitivity multimodal imaging and optogenetic manipulation enabled by biliverdin reductase knockout. Kasatkina LA, Ma C, Sheng H, Lowerison M, Menozzi L, Baloban M, Tang Y, Xu Y, Humayun L, Vu T, Song P, Yao J, Verkhusha VV. Nat Commun. 2025 Jul 14;16(1):6469. doi: 10.1038/s41467-025-61532-4. PubMed 40659617.
Backbone
  Vector backbone: pAAV-CAMKII
  Backbone size w/o insert (bp): 3755
  Vector type: AAV
Growth in bacteria
  Bacterial resistance: Ampicillin, 100 μg/mL
  Growth temperature: 37°C
  Growth strain: NEB Stable
  Copy number: High Copy
Gene/Insert
  Gene/Insert name: DrBphP-PCM
  Species: Deinococcus radiodurans
  Insert size (bp): 1512
  Promoter: CAMKII
  Cloning method: Restriction Enzyme; 5′ cloning site NheI (not destroyed); 3′ cloning site EcoRI (not destroyed)
  Sequencing primers: 5′ pBR322ori-F; 3′ WPRE-R
Terms and licenses: Academic/Nonprofit Terms; Industry Terms: Not Available to Industry
Depositor comments: Expression of DrBphP-PCM driven by the CAMKII promoter. From NCBI reference sequence NC_001264.1.
How to cite: pAAV-CAMKII-DrBphP-PCM was a gift from Vladislav Verkhusha (Addgene plasmid # 241775 ; http://n2t.net/addgene:241775 ; RRID:Addgene_241775)
