[The description below was written by a language model from this plasmid's Addgene catalogue record and pLannotate feature annotations shown in this document.]
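Description:
pAAV-CAMKII-DrBphP-PCM is an adeno-associated virus transfer plasmid built on a pAAV-CAMKII backbone and intended, according to the record, for producing AAV9 particles that deliver a bacterial phytochrome fragment. In bacteria it is maintained through a high-copy ColE1/pUC-type origin and selected with ampicillin via the β-lactamase gene under its own promoter. An f1 phage origin is also present, along with short pBR322-derived remnants (bom and rop fragments) that appear to be backbone residue. The listed growth strain is a recombination-deficient type, commonly chosen to keep the repeat-rich ITRs intact.

The packaged cassette lies between AAV2 inverted terminal repeats, which provide the signals for genome replication and encapsidation. The left ITR is annotated only as short fragments, while the right one is detected in full. Inside, a fragment of the mouse CaMKIIα promoter, generally used to bias expression toward excitatory neurons, drives the 1,512 bp DrBphP-PCM insert from Deinococcus radiodurans, cloned between NheI and EcoRI sites. PCM denotes the photosensory core module of the bacteriophytochrome. The automated annotation labels only the first part of this reading frame as DrCBD, the biliverdin-binding chromophore domain, so the remainder of the insert is not annotated. Downstream are WPRE segments, which enhance transcript stability and expression, and an SV40 polyadenylation signal fragment. No separate tag or reporter is annotated.

The associated publication concerns deep-tissue multimodal imaging and optogenetic manipulation in a biliverdin reductase knockout context. This is consistent with using the biliverdin-dependent phytochrome module as a near-infrared probe in CaMKII-expressing cells, although the record does not specify the exact application of this construct.
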