Features (pLannotate 1.2.2; 16 found; start..end, strand, type, name):
     12..39      +  repeat_region  AAV2 ITR (fragment): inverted terminal repeat of adeno-associated virus serotype 2 inverted
     72..106     +  repeat_region  AAV2 ITR (fragment): inverted terminal repeat of adeno-associated virus serotype 2 inverted
    160..524     +  promoter       CaMKII promoter (fragment): promoter for the mouse calcium/calmodulin-dependent kinase II α subunit
    532..552     -  misc_feature   MCS (fragment): pBluescript multiple cloning site
    575..1534    +  CDS            DrCBD: DrCBD is a basic (constitutively fluorescent) long stokes shift fluorescent protein published in 2009, derived from Deinococcus radiodurans. It requires the cofactor biliverdin for fluorescence.
   2097..2254    +  misc_feature   WPRE (fragment): woodchuck hepatitis virus posttranscriptional regulatory element
   2260..2344    +  misc_feature   WPRE (fragment): woodchuck hepatitis virus posttranscriptional regulatory element
   2343..2408    -  polyA_signal   SV40 poly(A) signal (fragment): SV40 polyadenylation signal
   2481..2621    +  repeat_region  AAV2 ITR: inverted terminal repeat of adeno-associated virus serotype 2 inverted
   2626..2677    -  misc_feature   bom (fragment): basis of mobility region from pBR322
   2696..3151    +  rep_origin     f1 ori (sequence partly withheld): f1 bacteriophage origin of replication; arrow indicates direction of (+) strand synthesis
   3152..3201    -  misc_feature   bom (fragment): basis of mobility region from pBR322
   3303..3338    -  CDS            rop (fragment): Rop protein, which maintains plasmids at low copy number; rop
   3433..3537    +  promoter       AmpR promoter: bla
   3538..4398    +  CDS            AmpR: β-lactamase; bla; confers resistance to ampicillin, carbenicillin, and related antibiotics
   4569..5157    +  rep_origin     ori: high-copy-number ColE1/pMB1/pBR322/pUC origin of replication
>Addgene plasmid #241775 | pAAV-CAMKII-DrBphP-PCM | addgene full sequence | sequence record 481901 | Addgene NGS Result
CCTGCAGGCAGCTGCGCGCTCGCTCGCTCACTGAGGCCGCCCGGGCGTCGGGCGACCTTTGGTCGCCCGA
CGCCCGGGCGGCCTCAGTGAGCGAGCGAGCGCGCAGAGAGGGAGTGGCCAACTCCATCACTAGGGGTTCC
TGCGGCCGCAGATGCTGCACACTTGTGGACTAAGTTTGTTCGCATCCCCTTCTCCAACCCCCTCAGTACA
TCACCCTGGGGGAACAGGGTCCACTTGCTCCTGGGCCCACACAGTCCTGCAGTATTGTGTATATAAGGCC
AGGGCAAAGAGGAGCAGGTTTTAAAGTGAAAGGCAGGCAGGTGTTGGGGAGGCAGTTACCGGGGCAACGG
GAACAGGGCGTTTCGGAGGTGGTTGCCATGGGGACCTGGATGCTGACGAAGGCTCGCGAGGCTGTGAGCA
GCCACAGTGCCCTGCTCAGAAGCCCCAAGCTCGTCAGTCAAGCCGGTTCTCCGTTTGCACTCAGGAGCAC
GGGCAGGCGAGTGGCCCCTAGTTCTGGGGGCAGCGTGAAAAGACGGTATCGATAAGCTTGATTCGAGCTA
GCGCCACCATGGCGTCTCGGGACCCGTTGCCCTTTTTTCCACCGCTTTACCTTGGTGGCCCGGAAATTAC
CACCGAGAACTGCGAGCGCGAGCCGATTCATATTCCCGGCAGCATCCAGCCGCACGGCGCCCTGCTCACT
GCCGACGGGCACAGCGGCGAGGTGCTCCAGATGAGCCTCAACGCGGCCACTTTTCTGGGACAGGAACCCA
CAGTGCTGCGCGGACAGACCCTCGCCGCACTGCTGCCCGAGCAGTGGCCCGCGCTGCAAGCGGCCCTGCC
CCCCGGCTGCCCCGACGCCCTGCAATACCGCGCAACGCTGGACTGGCCTGCCGCCGGGCACCTTTCGCTG
ACGGTGCACCGGGTCGGCGAGTTGCTGATTCTGGAGTTCGAGCCGACGGAGGCCTGGGACAGCACCGGGC
CGCACGCGCTGCGCAACGCGATGTTCGCGCTCGAAAGTGCCCCCAACCTGCGGGCGCTGGCCGAGGTGGC
GACCCAGACGGTCCGCGAGCTGACGGGCTTTGACCGGGTGATGCTCTACAAATTTGCCCCCGACGCCACC
GGCGAAGTGATTGCCGAGGCCCGCCGTGAGGGGCTGCACGCCTTTCTGGGCCACCGTTTTCCCGCGTCGG
ACATTCCGGCGCAGGCCCGCGCGCTCTACACCCGGCACCTGCTGCGCCTGACCGCCGACACCCGCGCCGC
CGCCGTGCCGCTCGATCCCGTCCTCAACCCGCAGACGAATGCGCCCACCCCGCTGGGCGGCGCCGTGCTG
CGCGCCACCTCGCCCATGCACATGCAGTACCTGCGGAACATGGGCGTCGGGTCGAGCCTGTCGGTGTCGG
TGGTGGTCGGCGGCCAGCTCTGGGGCCTGATCGCCTGCCACCACCAGACGCCCTACGTGTTGCCGCCCGA
CCTGCGAACCACGCTCGAATACCTGGGCCGCTTGCTGAGCCTGCAAGTTCAGGTCAAGGAAGCGGCGGAC
GTGGCGGCCTTTCGCCAGAGCCTGCGGGAGCACCACGCGCGGGTGGCCCTCGCGGCGGCGCACTCGCTCT
CGCCGCACGACACCCTCAGTGACCCGGCGCTTGACCTGCTGGGCCTGATGCGGGCCGGGGGCCTGATTCT
GCGTTTCGAGGGCCGCTGGCAGACGTTGGGTGAAGTGCCGCCTGCCCCGGCGGTGGACGCGCTGCTGGCG
TGGCTCGAAACCCAGCCGGGCGCCCTGGTCCAGACCGACGCGCTAGGCCAACTGTGGCCCGCCGGCGCCG
ATCTCGCCCCCAGCGCAGCGGGCCTGCTCGCCATCAGCGTGGGCGAGGGCTGGTCGGAGTGCCTCGTCTG
GCTGCGGCCCGAACTGCGGCTGGAGGTCGCCTGGGGCGGGGCCACTCCTGACCAGGCGAAAGACGACCTC
GGGCCGCGCCACTCATTCGACACCTACCTCGAAGAAAAACGCGGCTACGCCGAGCCCTGGCATCCCGGCG
AAATCGAGGAGGCGCAGGATCTACGTGACACATTGACCGGGGCGCTGTGAGAATTCCGCTCGAGATAATC
AACCTCTGGATTACAAAATTTGTGAAAGATTGACTGGTATTCTTAACTATGTTGCTCCTTTTACGCTATG
TGGATACGCTGCTTTAATGCCTTTGTATCATGCTATTGCTTCCCGTATGGCTTTCATTTTCTCCTCCTTG
TATAAATCCTGGTTAGTTCTTGCCACGGCGGAACTCATCGCCGCCTGCCTTGCCCGCTGCTGGACAGGGG
CTCGGCTGTTGGGCACTGACAATTCCGTGGTGTTTATTTGTGAAATTTGTGATGCTATTGCTTTATTTGT
AACCATTATAAGCTGCAATAAACAAGTTAACAACAACAATTGCATTCATTTTATGTTTCAGGTTCAGGGG
GAGATGTGGGAGGTTTTTTAAAGCGGCCGCAGGAACCCCTAGTGATGGAGTTGGCCACTCCCTCTCTGCG
CGCTCGCTCGCTCACTGAGGCCGGGCGACCAAAGGTCGCCCGACGCCCGGGCTTTGCCCGGGCGGCCTCA
GTGAGCGAGCGAGCGCGCAGCTGCCTGCAGGGGCGCCTGATGCGGTATTTTCTCCTTACGCATCTGTGCG
GTATTTCACACCGCATA
[95 nt withheld, positions 2678-2772]
T
[46 nt withheld, positions 2774-2819]
C
[141 nt withheld, positions 2821-2961]
CCTTTGACGTTGGAGTCCACGTTCTTT
[37 nt withheld, positions 2989-3025]
ACTCTATCTCGGGCTATTCTTTTGATTTATAAGGGATTTTGCCGATTTCGGTCTATTGGTTAAAAAATGA
GCTGATTTAACAAAAATTTAACGCGAATTTTAACAAAATATTAACGTTTACAATTTTATGGTGCACTCTC
AGTACAATCTGCTCTGATGCCGCATAGTTAAGCCAGCCCCGACACCCGCCAACACCCGCTGACGCGCCCT
GACGGGCTTGTCTGCTCCCGGCATCCGCTTACAGACAAGCTGTGACCGTCTCCGGGAGCTGCATGTGTCA
GAGGTTTTCACCGTCATCACCGAAACGCGCGAGACGAAAGGGCCTCGTGATACGCCTATTTTTATAGGTT
AATGTCATGATAATAATGGTTTCTTAGACGTCAGGTGGCACTTTTCGGGGAAATGTGCGCGGAACCCCTA
TTTGTTTATTTTTCTAAATACATTCAAATATGTATCCGCTCATGAGACAATAACCCTGATAAATGCTTCA
ATAATATTGAAAAAGGAAGAGTATGAGTATTCAACATTTCCGTGTCGCCCTTATTCCCTTTTTTGCGGCA
TTTTGCCTTCCTGTTTTTGCTCACCCAGAAACGCTGGTGAAAGTAAAAGATGCTGAAGATCAGTTGGGTG
CACGAGTGGGTTACATCGAACTGGATCTCAACAGCGGTAAGATCCTTGAGAGTTTTCGCCCCGAAGAACG
TTTTCCAATGATGAGCACTTTTAAAGTTCTGCTATGTGGCGCGGTATTATCCCGTATTGACGCCGGGCAA
GAGCAACTCGGTCGCCGCATACACTATTCTCAGAATGACTTGGTTGAGTACTCACCAGTCACAGAAAAGC
ATCTTACGGATGGCATGACAGTAAGAGAATTATGCAGTGCTGCCATAACCATGAGTGATAACACTGCGGC
CAACTTACTTCTGACAACGATCGGAGGACCGAAGGAGCTAACCGCTTTTTTGCACAACATGGGGGATCAT
GTAACTCGCCTTGATCGTTGGGAACCGGAGCTGAATGAAGCCATACCAAACGACGAGCGTGACACCACGA
TGCCTGTAGCAATGGCAACAACGTTGCGCAAACTATTAACTGGCGAACTACTTACTCTAGCTTCCCGGCA
ACAATTAATAGACTGGATGGAGGCGGATAAAGTTGCAGGACCACTTCTGCGCTCGGCCCTTCCGGCTGGC
TGGTTTATTGCTGATAAATCTGGAGCCGGTGAGCGTGGGTCTCGCGGTATCATTGCAGCACTGGGGCCAG
ATGGTAAGCCCTCCCGTATCGTAGTTATCTACACGACGGGGAGTCAGGCAACTATGGATGAACGAAATAG
ACAGATCGCTGAGATAGGTGCCTCACTGATTAAGCATTGGTAACTGTCAGACCAAGTTTACTCATATATA
CTTTAGATTGATTTAAAACTTCATTTTTAATTTAAAAGGATCTAGGTGAAGATCCTTTTTGATAATCTCA
TGACCAAAATCCCTTAACGTGAGTTTTCGTTCCACTGAGCGTCAGACCCCGTAGAAAAGATCAAAGGATC
TTCTTGAGATCCTTTTTTTCTGCGCGTAATCTGCTGCTTGCAAACAAAAAAACCACCGCTACCAGCGGTG
GTTTGTTTGCCGGATCAAGAGCTACCAACTCTTTTTCCGAAGGTAACTGGCTTCAGCAGAGCGCAGATAC
CAAATACTGTTCTTCTAGTGTAGCCGTAGTTAGGCCACCACTTCAAGAACTCTGTAGCACCGCCTACATA
CCTCGCTCTGCTAATCCTGTTACCAGTGGCTGCTGCCAGTGGCGATAAGTCGTGTCTTACCGGGTTGGAC
TCAAGACGATAGTTACCGGATAAGGCGCAGCGGTCGGGCTGAACGGGGGGTTCGTGCACACAGCCCAGCT
TGGAGCGAACGACCTACACCGAACTGAGATACCTACAGCGTGAGCTATGAGAAAGCGCCACGCTTCCCGA
AGGGAGAAAGGCGGACAGGTATCCGGTAAGCGGCAGGGTCGGAACAGGAGAGCGCACGAGGGAGCTTCCA
GGGGGAAACGCCTGGTATCTTTATAGTCCTGTCGGGTTTCGCCACCTCTGACTTGAGCGTCGATTTTTGT
GATGCTCGTCAGGGGGGCGGAGCCTATGGAAAAACGCCAGCAACGCGGCCTTTTTACGGTTCCTGGCCTT
TTGCTGGCCTTTTGCTCACATGT
